>Addgene plasmid #199041 | pGL1_9 | addgene full sequence | sequence record 397963 | Addgene NGS Result
CATCAATACAACCTATTAATTTCCCCTCGTCAAAAATAAGGTTATCAAGTGAGAAATCACCATGAGTGAC
GACTGAATCCGGTGAGAATGGCAAAAGCTTATGCATTTCTTTCCAGACTTGTTCAACAGGCCAGCCATTA
CGCTCGTCATCAAAATCACTCGCATCAACCAAACCGTTATTCATTCGTGATTGCGCCTGAGCGAGACGAA
ATACGCGATCGCTGTTAAAAGGACAATTACAAACAGGAATCGAATGCAACCGGCGCAGGAACACTGCCAG
CGCATCAACAATATTTTCACCTGAATCAGGATATTCTTCTAATACCTGGAATGCTGTTTTCCCGGGGATC
GCAGTGGTGAGTAACCATGCATCATCAGGAGTACGGATAAAATGCTTGATGGTCGGAAGAGGCATAAATT
CCGTCAGCCAGTTTAGTCTGACCATCTCATCTGTAACATCATTGGCAACGCTACCTTTGCCATGTTTCAG
AAACAACTCTGGCGCATCGGGCTTCCCATACAATCGATAGATTGTCGCACCTGATTGCCCGACATTATCG
CGAGCCCATTTATACCCATATAAATCAGCATCCATGTTGGAATTTAATCGCGGCCTCGAGCAAGACGTTT
CCCGTTGAATATGGCTCATAACACCCCTTGTATTACTGTTTATGTAAGCAGACAGTTTTATTGTTCATGA
TGATATATTTTTATCTTGTGCAATGTAACATCAGAGATTTTGAGACACAACGTGGCTTTCCCCCGCCGCT
CTAGAACTAGTGGATCCAAATAAAACGAAAGGCTCAGTCGAAAGACTGGGCCTTTCGTTTTATCTGTTGT
TTGTCGCATTATACGAGACGTCCAGGTTGGGATACCTGAAACAAAACCCATCGTACGGCCAAGGAAGTCT
CCAATAACTGTGATCCACCACAAGCGCCAGGGTTTTCCCAGTCACGACGTTGTAAAACGACGGCCAGTCA
TGCATAATCCGCACGCATCTGGAATAAGGAAGTGCCATTCCGCCTGACCTTAGCGTGCGAACAGCACGCT
ATTGTTGTATCATTACTCGCATCCATTCTCAGGCTGTCTCGTCTCGTCTCCGAGCTCTTCAATGAGTCAG
GGTCACGCGTAGGACGCGTCGAGTAGGGTCCCGATAGCTGAGAAAGAGTGTTCCGCAGCCACACGCCGTG
TGAAGCTGGGGAGGACCCCGTTGATGATACCGCTGCCTTACTGGGTGCATTAGCCAGTCTGAATGACCTG
TCACGGGATAATCCGAAGTGGTCAGACTGGAAAATCAGAGGGCAGGAACTGCTGAACAGCAAAAAGTCAG
ATAGCACCACATAGCAGACCCGCCATAAAACGCCCTGAGAAGCCCGTGACGGGCTTTTCTTGTATTATGG
GTAGTTTCCTTGCATGAATCCATAAAAGGCGCCTGTAGTGCCATTTACCCCCATTCACTGCCAGAGCCGT
GAGCGCAGCGAACTGAATGTCACGAAAAAGACAGCGACTCAGGTGCCTGATGGTCGGAGACAAAAGGAAT
ATTCAGCGATTTGCCCGATTGCGGCCGCAACCGAGCTTGCGAGGGTGCTACTTAAGCCTTTAGGGTTTTA
AGGTCTGTTTTGTAGAGGAGCAAACAGCGTTTGCGACATCCTTTTGTAATACTGCGGAACTGACTAAAGT
AGTGAGTTATACACAGGGCTGGGATCTATTCTTTTTATCTTTTTTTATTCTTTCTTTATTCTATAAATTA
TAACCACTTGAATATAAACAAAAAAAACACACAAAGGTCTAGCGGAATTTACAGAGGGTCTAGCAGAATT
TACAAGTTTTCCAGCAAAGGTCTAGCAGAATTTACAGATACCCACAACTCAAAGGAAAAGGACTAGTAAT
TATCATTGACTAGCCCATCTCAATTGGTATAGTGATTAAAATCACCTAGACCAATTGAGATGTATGTCTG
AATTAGTTGTTTTCAAAGCAAATGAACTAGCGATTAGTCGCTATGACTTAACGGAGCATGAAACCAAGCT
AATTTTATGCTGTGTGGCACTACTCAACCCCACGATTGAAAACCCTACAAGGAAAGAACGGACGGTATCG
TTCACTTATAACCAATACGTTCAGATGATGAACATCAGTAGGGAAAATGCTTATGGTGTATTAGCTAAAG
CAACCAGAGAGCTGATGACGAGAACTGTGGAAATCAGGAATCCTTTGGTTAAAGGCTTTGAGATTTTCCA
GTGGACAAACTATGCCAAGTTCTCAAGCGAAAAATTAGAATTAGTTTTTAGTGAAGAGATATTGCCTTAT
CTTTTCCAGTTAAAAAAATTCATAAAATATAATCTGGAACATGTTAAGTCTTTTGAAAACAAATACTCTA
TGAGGATTTATGAGTGGTTATTAAAAGAACTAACACAAAAGAAAACTCACAAGGCAAATATAGAGATTAG
CCTTGATGAATTTAAGTTCATGTTAATGCTTGAAAATAACTACCATGAGTTTAAAAGGCTTAACCAATGG
GTTTTGAAACCAATAAGTAAAGATTTAAACACTTACAGCAATATGAAATTGGTGGTTGATAAGCGAGGCC
GCCCGACTGATACGTTGATTTTCCAAGTTGAACTAGATAGACAAATGGATCTCGTAACCGAACTTGAGAA
CAACCAGATAAAAATGAATGGTGACAAAATACCAACAACCATTACATCAGATTCCTACCTACATAACGGA
CTAAGAAAAACACTACACGATGCTTTAACTGCAAAAATTCAGCTCACCAGTTTTGAGGCAAAATTTTTGA
GTGACATGCAAAGTAAGTATGATCTCAATGGTTCGTTCTCATGGCTCACGCAAAAACAACGAACCACACT
AGAGAACATACTGGCTAAATACGGAAGGATCTGAGGTTCTTATGGCTCTTGTATCTATCAGTGAAGCATC
AAGACTAACACGCTAGCATGAAGAGCACCCCAGGATACATAGATTACCACAACTCCGAGCCCTTCCACCT
AGCGTGCTAACCACGCACGCTATTGTTGTATAGGCTAGGTGGAGGCTCAGTGATGATAAGTCTGCGATGG
TGGATGCATGTGTCATGGTCATAGCTGTTTCCTGTGTGAAATTGTTATCCGCTCAGAGGGCACAATCCTA
TTCCGCGCTATCCGACAATCTCCAAGACATTAGGTGGAGTTCAGTTCGGCGTATGGCATATGTCGCTGGA
AAGAACATGTGAGCAAAAGGCCAGCAAAAGGCCAGGAACCGTAAAAAGGCCGCGTTGCTGGCGTTTTTCC
ATAGGCTCCGCCCCCCTGACGAGCATCACAAAAATCGACGCTCAAGTCAGAGGTGGCGAAACCCGACAGG
ACTATAAAGATACCAGGCGTTTCCCCCTGGAAGCTCCCTCGTGCGCTCTCCTGTTCCGACCCTGCCGCTT
ACCGGATACCTGTCCGCCTTTCTCCCTTCGGGAAGCGTGGCGCTTTCTCATAGCTCACGCTGTAGGTATC
TCAGTTCGGTGTAGGTCGTTCGCTCCAAGCTGGGCTGTGTGCACGAACCCCCCGTTCAGCCCGACCGCTG
CGCCTTATCCGGTAACTATCGTCTTGAGTCCAACCCGGTAAGACACGACTTATCGCCACTGGCAGCAGCC
ACTGGTAACAGGATTAGCAGAGCGAGGTATGTAGGCGGTGCTACAGAGTTCTTGAAGTGGTGGCCTAACT
ACGGCTACACTAGAAGAACAGTATTTGGTATCTGCGCTCTGCTGAAGCCAGTTACCTTCGGAAAAAGAGT
TGGTAGCTCTTGATCCGGCAAACAAACCACCGCTGGTAGCGGTGGTTTTTTTGTTTGCAAGCAGCAGATT
ACGCGCAGAAAAAAAGGATCTCAAGAAGATCCTTTGATCTTTTCTACGGGGTCTGACGCTCTATTCAACA
AAGCCGCCGTCCCGTCAAGTCAGCGTAAATGGGTAGGGGGCTTCAAATCGTCCGCTCTGCCAGTGTTACA
ACCAATTAACAAATTCTGATTAGAAAAACTCATCGAGCATCAAATGAAACTGCAATTTATTCATATCAGG
ATTATCAATACCATATTTTTGAAAAAGCCGTTTCTGTAATGAAGGAGAAAACTCACCGAGGCAGTTCCAT
AGGATGGCAAGATCCTGGTATCGGTCTGCGATTCCGACTCGTCCAA
Features (pLannotate 1.2.2; 7 found; start..end, strand, type, name):
    765..787     +  misc_feature   MCS (fragment): pBluescript multiple cloning site
    787..833     +  terminator     rrnB T1 terminator: transcription terminator T1 from the E. coli rrnB gene
    935..978     -  CDS            lacZα (fragment): LacZα fragment of β-galactosidase; lacZ fragment
   1684..1906    +  rep_origin     pSC101 ori: low-copy replication origin that requires the Rep101 protein
   1954..2904    +  CDS            Rep101(Ts): temperature-sensitive version of the RepA protein needed for replication with the pSC101 origin (Armstrong et al., 1984); rep101 encoding an A56V mutation
   3286..3874    -  rep_origin     ori: high-copy-number ColE1/pMB1/pBR322/pUC origin of replication
   4010..649     -  CDS            KanR (across the origin): aminoglycoside phosphotransferase; aph(3')-Ia; confers resistance to kanamycin in bacteria or G418 (Geneticin®) in eukaryotes
