[The description below was written by a language model from this plasmid's Addgene catalogue record and pLannotate feature annotations shown in this document.]
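Description:
pGL1_9 is a 4,176 nt synthetic-biology plasmid described as a "Level 1" part plasmid carrying a barcoded origin of replication, built in the pGLDV_5 backbone. It is maintained in E. coli through a high-copy ColE1/pUC-type origin, consistent with the high copy number recorded, and is selected with kanamycin through an aph(3')-Ia aminoglycoside phosphotransferase (KanR) gene, which in this circular sequence spans the numbering origin.

The insert is the temperature-sensitive pSC101 replicon together with a sequencing barcode (NGS barcode 10). The annotation shows both halves of that replicon: the low-copy pSC101 ori and, immediately downstream, the Rep101(Ts) coding sequence. Rep101 is the RepA initiator protein that the pSC101 origin requires, and this version carries the A56V change that makes replication temperature sensitive. The barcode is not picked up as a feature in the automated annotation, so its position cannot be given from the table. Other annotated elements are an rrnB T1 transcription terminator plus short fragments of a pBluescript-type multiple cloning site and of lacZα. These fragments are probably remnants of the destination vector's cloning region, though the cloning method is recorded as unknown.

The "Level 1" designation suggests a hierarchical modular assembly scheme, with this plasmid supplying an origin module. The associated work describes a scalable framework for high-throughput identification of functional replication origins in non-model bacteria. In that setting, a unique barcode linked to each candidate origin would allow origins to be tracked by sequencing. The record does not describe the downstream assembly steps or the target hosts.
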