Addgene plasmid #199041: pGL1_9
Purpose: Level 1 plasmid, barcoded ORI
Depositing lab: Charlie Gilbert & Nili Ostrov & Cultivarium Tools. Depositing organization: Cultivarium, Convergent Research. Publication: A scalable framework for high-throughput identification of functional origins of replication in non-model bacteria. Gilbert C, Brumwell SL, Crits-Christoph A, Kang SC, Martin-Moldes Z, Alsharif W, Esmurria A, Nguyen M-A, Lee HH, Ostrov N. bioRxiv 2023.05.19.541510 10.1101/2023.05.19.541510.
Backbone
  Vector backbone: pGLDV_5
  Vector type: Synthetic Biology
Growth in bacteria
  Bacterial resistance: Kanamycin, 50 μg/mL
  Growth temperature: 37°C
  Growth strain: E. coli Zymo 10B
  Copy number: High Copy
Gene/Insert
  Gene/Insert name: pSC101ts ORI plus NGS barcode 10
  Species: Synthetic
  Cloning method: Unknown
Terms and licenses: Academic/Nonprofit Terms; Industry Terms: Not Available to Industry
How to cite: pGL1_9 was a gift from Charlie Gilbert & Nili Ostrov & Cultivarium Tools (Addgene plasmid # 199041 ; http://n2t.net/addgene:199041 ; RRID:Addgene_199041)
